>Addgene plasmid #10941 | 1039 pBabe puroL PTEN A4 | addgene partial sequence | sequence record 18087 | 10941 with pBABE5'
CCGCGGACGAGACTAAGCTTACCATGGCCTACCCCTACGACGTGCCCGACTACGCCTCCCTCGGNCCCTT
GACNGCCATCATCAAAGAGATCGTTAGCAGAAACAAAAGGAGATATCAAGAGGATGGATTCGACTTAGAC
TTGACCTATATTTATCCAAACATTATTGCTATGGGATTTCCTGCAGAAAGACTTGAAGGCGTATACAGGA
ACAATATTGATGATGTAGTAAGGTTTTTGGATTCAAAGCATAAAAACCATTACAAGATATACAATCTTTG
TGCTGAAAGACATTATGACACCGCCAAATTTAATTGCAGAGTTGCACAATATCCTTTTGAAGACCATAAC
CCACCACAGCTAGAACTTATCAAACCCTTTTGTGAAGATCTTGACCAATGGCTAAGTGAAGATGACAATC
ATGTTGCAGCAATTCACTGTAAAGCTGGAAAGGGACGAACTGGTGTAATGATATGTGCATATTTATTACA
TCGGGGCAAATTTTTAAAGGCACAAGAGGCCCTAGATTTCTATGGGGAAGTAAGGACCAGAGACAAAAAG
GGAGTAACTATTCCCAGTCAGAGGCGCTATGTGTATTATTATAGCTACCTGTTAAAGAATCATCTGGATT
ATAGACCAGTGGCACTGTTGTTTCACAAGATGNTGTTTGAAACTATTCCAATGTTCAGTGGCGGAACTTG
CNATCCCTCANTTTGTGGTCTGCCAGCTAAAGGTGAAGATATATTCCTCCCAATTCNGGACCCACACGAC
GGGAA
