[The description below was written by a language model from this plasmid's Addgene catalogue record.]
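Description:
1039 pBabe puroL PTEN A4 is a retroviral mammalian expression plasmid built on the pBABE-puroL backbone (about 5.2 kb without insert) carrying a roughly 1.2 kb human PTEN cDNA inserted by restriction cloning. It is propagated in E. coli as a high-copy plasmid under ampicillin selection, and it confers puromycin resistance on mammalian cells, so stably transduced populations can be selected. No feature table accompanies the record, so the promoters and other regulatory elements are not explicitly listed. In pBABE-type vectors generally, the insert is transcribed from the Moloney murine leukemia virus 5′ LTR, a packaging signal allows the transcript to be encapsidated when the plasmid is introduced into a packaging cell line, and the puromycin marker is driven by a separate internal promoter. No epitope tag is recorded.

The PTEN insert carries the "A4" mutation set, in which four serine and threonine residues in the C-terminal tail (S380, T382, T383 and S385) are replaced by alanine. These residues form a known phosphorylation cluster in the PTEN tail, so the alanine substitutions produce a form of the tumour suppressor phosphatase that cannot be phosphorylated at these positions. The record does not state a specific purpose. A construct of this kind is suited to stable retroviral delivery of the mutant into mammalian cells, for example to compare it with wild-type PTEN and examine how tail phosphorylation affects the protein's stability, activity or downstream signalling.
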