Addgene plasmid #10941: 1039 pBabe puroL PTEN A4
Depositing lab: William Sellers. Depositing organization: Dana-Farber Cancer Institute.
Backbone
  Vector backbone: pBABE-puroL
  Backbone size w/o insert (bp): 5169
  Vector type: Mammalian Expression, Retroviral
  Selectable markers: Puromycin
Growth in bacteria
  Bacterial resistance: Ampicillin, 100 μg/mL
  Growth temperature: 37°C
  Growth strain: DH5alpha
  Copy number: High Copy
Gene/Insert
  Gene/Insert name: PTEN
  Species: H. sapiens (human)
  Insert size (bp): 1200
  Mutation: A4: S380A, T382A, T383A, S385A
  Entrez Gene: PTEN (a.k.a. 10q23del, BZS, CWS1, DEC, GLM2, MHAM, MMAC1, PTEN1, PTENbeta, TEP1)
  Cloning method: Restriction Enzyme
  Sequencing primers: 5′ pBABE 5'
Terms and licenses: Academic/Nonprofit Terms; Industry Terms: Not Available to Industry
How to cite: 1039 pBabe puroL PTEN A4 was a gift from William Sellers (Addgene plasmid # 10941 ; http://n2t.net/addgene:10941 ; RRID:Addgene_10941)
